>Addgene plasmid #101265 | 5W9Q (MBD1) | addgene full sequence | sequence record 193498 | Addgene NGS Result
TAATACGACTCACTATAGGGGAATTGTGAGCGGATAACAATTCCCCTCTAGAAATAATTTTGTTTAACTT
TAAGAAGGAGATATACCATGCATCATCATCATCATCACAGCAGCGGCAGAGAAAACTTGTATTTCCAGGG
CACCAACCGTCGCCAGAATCGTAAATGCGGTGCATGTGCAGCATGCCTGCGTCGCATGGATTGTGGTCGC
TGCGATTTTTGCTGTGACAAACCGAAGTTCGGCGGTAGCAACCAGAAACGTCAAAAGTGTCGTTGGCGCC
AGTGCCTGCAATTTGCAATGAAACGCCTGCTGCCGTCATGATGACGAAGCTTGCGGCCGCACTCGAGCAC
CACCACCACCACCACTGAGATCCGGCTGCTAACAAAGCCCGAAAGGAAGCTGAGTTGGCTGCTGCCACCG
CTGAGCAATAACTAGCATAACCCCTTGGGGCCTCTAAACGGGTCTTGAGGGGTTTTTTGCTGAAAGGAGG
AACTATATCCGGATTGGCGAATGGG
[124 nt withheld, positions 516-639]
C
[91 nt withheld, positions 641-731]
A
[49 nt withheld, positions 733-781]
CCTTTGACGTTGGAGTCCACGTTCTTT
[37 nt withheld, positions 809-845]
ACCCTATCTCGGTCTATTCTTTTGATTTATAAGGGATTTTGCCGATTTCGGCCTATTGGTTAAAAAATGA
GCTGATTTAACAAAAATTTAACGCGAATTTTAACAAAATATTAACGCTTACAATTTAGGTGGCACTTTTC
GGGGAAATGTGCGCGGAACCCCTATTTGTTTATTTTTCTAAATACATTCAAATATGTATCCGCTCATGAA
TTAATTCTTAGAAAAACTCATCGAGCATCAAATGAAACTGCAATTTATTCATATCAGGATTATCAATACC
ATATTTTTGAAAAAGCCGTTTCTGTAATGAAGGAGAAAACTCACCGAGGCAGTTCCATAGGATGGCAAGA
TCCTGGTATCGGTCTGCGATTCCGACTCGTCCAACATCAATACAACCTATTAATTTCCCCTCGTCAAAAA
TAAGGTTATCAAGTGAGAAATCACCATGAGTGACGACTGAATCCGGTGAGAATGGCAAAAGTTTATGCAT
TTCTTTCCAGACTTGTTCAACAGGCCAGCCATTACGCTCGTCATCAAAATCACTCGCATCAACCAAACCG
TTATTCATTCGTGATTGCGCCTGAGCGAGACGAAATACGCGATCGCTGTTAAAAGGACAATTACAAACAG
GAATCGAATGCAACCGGCGCAGGAACACTGCCAGCGCATCAACAATATTTTCACCTGAATCAGGATATTC
TTCTAATACCTGGAATGCTGTTTTCCCGGGGATCGCAGTGGTGAGTAACCATGCATCATCAGGAGTACGG
ATAAAATGCTTGATGGTCGGAAGAGGCATAAATTCCGTCAGCCAGTTTAGTCTGACCATCTCATCTGTAA
CATCATTGGCAACGCTACCTTTGCCATGTTTCAGAAACAACTCTGGCGCATCGGGCTTCCCATACAATCG
ATAGATTGTCGCACCTGATTGCCCGACATTATCGCGAGCCCATTTATACCCATATAAATCAGCATCCATG
TTGGAATTTAATCGCGGCCTAGAGCAAGACGTTTCCCGTTGAATATGGCTCATAACACCCCTTGTATTAC
TGTTTATGTAAGCAGACAGTTTTATTGTTCATGACCAAAATCCCTTAACGTGAGTTTTCGTTCCACTGAG
CGTCAGACCCCGTAGAAAAGATCAAAGGATCTTCTTGAGATCCTTTTTTTCTGCGCGTAATCTGCTGCTT
GCAAACAAAAAAACCACCGCTACCAGCGGTGGTTTGTTTGCCGGATCAAGAGCTACCAACTCTTTTTCCG
AAGGTAACTGGCTTCAGCAGAGCGCAGATACCAAATACTGTCCTTCTAGTGTAGCCGTAGTTAGGCCACC
ACTTCAAGAACTCTGTAGCACCGCCTACATACCTCGCTCTGCTAATCCTGTTACCAGTGGCTGCTGCCAG
TGGCGATAAGTCGTGTCTTACCGGGTTGGACTCAAGACGATAGTTACCGGATAAGGCGCAGCGGTCGGGC
TGAACGGGGGGTTCGTGCACACAGCCCAGCTTGGAGCGAACGACCTACACCGAACTGAGATACCTACAGC
GTGAGCTATGAGAAAGCGCCACGCTTCCCGAAGGGAGAAAGGCGGACAGGTATCCGGTAAGCGGCAGGGT
CGGAACAGGAGAGCGCACGAGGGAGCTTCCAGGGGGAAACGCCTGGTATCTTTATAGTCCTGTCGGGTTT
CGCCACCTCTGACTTGAGCGTCGATTTTTGTGATGCTCGTCAGGGGGGCGGAGCCTATGGAAAAACGCCA
GCAACGCGGCCTTTTTACGGTTCCTGGCCTTTTGCTGGCCTTTTGCTCACATGTTCTTTCCTGCGTTATC
CCCTGATTCTGTGGATAACCGTATTACCGCCTTTGAGTGAGCTGATACCGCTCGCCGCAGCCGAACGACC
GAGCGCAGCGAGTCAGTGAGCGAGGAAGCGGAAGAGCGCCTGATGCGGTATTTTCTCCTTACGCATCTGT
GCGGTATTTCACACCGCAATGGTGCACTCTCAGTACAATCTGCTCTGATGCCGCATAGTTAAGCCAGTAT
ACACTCCGCTATCGCTACGTGACTGGGTCATGGCTGCGCCCCGACACCCGCCAACACCCGCTGACGCGCC
CTGACGGGCTTGTCTGCTCCCGGCATCCGCTTACAGACAAGCTGTGACCGTCTCCGGGAGCTGCATGTGT
CAGAGGTTTTCACCGTCATCACCGAAACGCGCGAGGCAGCTGCGGTAAAGCTCATCAGCGTGGTCGTGAA
GCGATTCACAGATGTCTGCCTGTTCATCCGCGTCCAGCTCGTTGAGTTTCTCCAGAAGCGTTAATGTCTG
GCTTCTGATAAAGCGGGCCATGTTAAGGGCGGTTTTTTCCTGTTTGGTCACTGATGCCTCCGTGTAAGGG
GGATTTCTGTTCATGGGGGTAATGATACCGATGAAACGAGAGAGGATGCTCACGATACGGGTTACTGATG
ATGAACATGCCCGGTTACTGGAACGTTGTGAGGGTAAACAACTGGCGGTATGGATGCGGCGGGACCAGAG
AAAAATCACTCAGGGTCAATGCCAGCGCTTCGTTAATACAGATGTAGGTGTTCCACAGGGTAGCCAGCAG
CATCCTGCGATGCAGATCCGGAACATAATGGTGCAGGGCGCTGACTTCCGCGTTTCCAGACTTTACGAAA
CACGGAAACCGAAGACCATTCATGTTGTTGCTCAGGTCGCAGACGTTTTGCAGCAGCAGTCGCTTCACGT
TCGCTCGCGTATCGGTGATTCATTCTGCTAACCAGTAAGGCAACCCCGCCAGCCTAGCCGGGTCCTCAAC
GACAGGAGCACGATCATGCGCACCCGTGGGGCCGCCATGCCGGCGATAATGGCCTGCTTCTCGCCGAAAC
GTTTGGTGGCGGGACCAGTGACGAAGGCTTGAGCGAGGGCGTGCAAGATTCCGAATACCGCAAGCGACAG
GCCGATCATCGTCGCGCTCCAGCGAAAGCGGTCCTCGCCGAAAATGACCCAGAGCGCTGCCGGCACCTGT
CCTACGAGTTGCATGATAAAGAAGACAGTCATAAGTGCGGCGACGATAGTCATGCCCCGCGCCCACCGGA
AGGAGCTGACTGGGTTGAAGGCTCTCAAGGGCATCGGTCGAGATCCCGGTGCCTAATGAGTGAGCTAACT
TACATTAATTGCGTTGCGCTCACTGCCCGCTTTCCAGTCGGGAAACCTGTCGTGCCAGCTGCATTAATGA
ATCGGCCAACGCGCGGGGAGAGGCGGTTTGCGTATTGGGCGCCAGGGTGGTTTTTCTTTTCACCAGTGAG
ACGGGCAACAGCTGATTGCCCTTCACCGCCTGGCCCTGAGAGAGTTGCAGCAAGCGGTCCACGCTGGTTT
GCCCCAGCAGGCGAAAATCCTGTTTGATGGTGGTTAACGGCGGGATATAACATGAGCTGTCTTCGGTATC
GTCGTATCCCACTACCGAGATATCCGCACCAACGCGCAGCCCGGACTCGGTAATGGCGCGCATTGCGCCC
AGCGCCATCTGATCGTTGGCAACCAGCATCGCAGTGGGAACGATGCCCTCATTCAGCATTTGCATGGTTT
GTTGAAAACCGGACATGGCACTCCAGTCGCCTTCCCGTTCCGCTATCGGCTGAATTTGATTGCGAGTGAG
ATATTTATGCCAGCCAGCCAGACGCAGACGCGCCGAGACAGAACTTAATGGGCCCGCTAACAGCGCGATT
TGCTGGTGACCCAATGCGACCAGATGCTCCACGCCCAGTCGCGTACCGTCTTCATGGGAGAAAATAATAC
TGTTGATGGGTGTCTGGTCAGAGACATCAAGAAATAACGCCGGAACATTAGTGCAGGCAGCTTCCACAGC
AATGGCATCCTGGTCATCCAGCGGATAGTTAATGATCAGCCCACTGACGCGTTGCGCGAGAAGATTGTGC
ACCGCCGCTTTACAGGCTTCGACGCCGCTTCGTTCTACCATCGACACCACCACGCTGGCACCCAGTTGAT
CGGCGCGAGATTTAATCGCCGCGACAATTTGCGACGGCGCGTGCAGGGCCAGACTGGAGGTGGCAACGCC
AATCAGCAACGACTGTTTGCCCGCCAGTTGTTGTGCCACGCGGTTGGGAATGTAATTCAGCTCCGCCATC
GCCGCTTCCACTTTTTCCCGCGTTTTCGCAGAAACGTGGCTGGCCTGGTTCACCACGCGGGAAACGGTCT
GATAAGAGACACCGGCATACTCTGCGACATCGTATAACGTTACTGGTTTCACATTCACCACCCTGAATTG
ACTCTCTTCCGGGCGCTATCATGCCATACCGCGAAAGGTTTTGCGCCATTCGATGGTGTCCGGGATCTCG
ACGCTCTCCCTTATGCGACTCCTGCATTAGGAAGCAGCCCAGTAGTAGGTTGAGGCCGTTGAGCACCGCC
GCCGCAAGGAATGGTGCATGCAAGGAGATGGCGCCCAACAGTCCCCCGGCCACGGGGCCTGCCACCATAC
CCACGCCGAAACAAGCGCTCATGAGCCCGAAGTGGCGAGCCCGATCTTCCCCATCGGTGATGTCGGCGAT
ATAGGCGCCAGCAACCGCACCTGTGGCGCCGGTGATGCCGGCCACGATGCGTCCGGCGTAGAGGATCGAG
ATCTCGATCCCGCGAAAT
Features (pLannotate 1.2.2; 20 found; start..end, strand, type, name):
      1..19      +  promoter       T7 promoter: promoter for bacteriophage T7 RNA polymerase
     20..44      +  protein_bind   lac operator: The lac repressor binds to the lac operator to inhibit transcription in E. coli. This inhibition can be relieved by adding lactose or isopropyl-β-D-thiogalactopyranoside (IPTG). lac repressor encoded by lacI
     59..81      +  RBS            RBS: efficient ribosome binding site from bacteriophage T7 gene 10 (Olins and Rangwala, 1989)
     89..107     +  CDS            capTEV™ (fragment): composite tag for in vivo biotinylation, TEV protease cleavage, and 6xHis tagging
    142..318     +  CDS            MBD1 (fragment): MBD1_HUMAN - Also known as CXXC3, PCM1. Experimental evidence at protein level: Swiss-Prot protein existence level 1. Transcriptional repressor that binds CpG islands in promoters where the DNA is methylated at position 5 of cytosine within CpG dinucleotides. Binding is abolished by the presence of 7-mG that is produced by DNA damage by methylmethanesulfonate (MMS). Acts as transcriptional repressor and plays a role in gene silencing by recruiting ATF7IP, which in turn recruits factors such as the histone methyltransferase SETDB1. Probably forms a complex with SETDB1 and ATF7IP that represses
    348..365     +  CDS            9xHis (fragment): 9xHis affinity tag
    375..424     +  CDS            SET1 (fragment): solubility-enhancement tag derived from T7 phage gene 10B
    432..479     +  terminator     T7 terminator: transcription terminator for bacteriophage T7 RNA polymerase
    516..944     +  rep_origin     f1 ori (sequence partly withheld): f1 bacteriophage origin of replication; arrow indicates direction of (+) strand synthesis
    997..1054    +  promoter       AmpR promoter (fragment): bla
   1063..1878    -  CDS            KanR: aminoglycoside phosphotransferase; aph(3')-Ia; confers resistance to kanamycin in bacteria or G418 (Geneticin®) in eukaryotes
   2000..2588    +  rep_origin     ori: high-copy-number ColE1/pMB1/pBR322/pUC origin of replication
   2774..2913    -  misc_feature   bom: basis of mobility region from pBR322
   3015..3206    -  CDS            rop: Rop protein, which maintains plasmids at low copy number; rop
   3223..3603    +  CDS            YPB1_ECOLX: Protein predicted: Swiss-Prot protein existence level 4. From Escherichia coli.
   3675..3966    -  CDS            TcR (fragment): tetracycline efflux protein; tet; confers resistance to tetracycline
   3981..4002    -  protein_bind   CAP binding site: CAP binding activates transcription in the presence of cAMP. E. coli catabolite activator protein
   4015..5097    -  CDS            lacI: lac repressor; lacI; The lac repressor binds to the lac operator to inhibit transcription in E. coli. This inhibition can be relieved by adding lactose or isopropyl-β-D-thiogalactopyranoside (IPTG).
   5098..5175    -  promoter       lacI promoter: lacI
   5183..5462    -  CDS            TcR (fragment): tetracycline efflux protein; tet; confers resistance to tetracycline
