[The description below was written by a language model from this plasmid's Addgene catalogue record and pLannotate feature annotations shown in this document.]
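Description:
5W9Q (MBD1) is a bacterial expression plasmid built on the pET28-MHL backbone from the Structural Genomics Consortium, made to produce a fragment of human MBD1 for structure determination. The insert is only 177 bp, introduced by ligation-independent cloning, so it encodes a short portion of the protein rather than the full open reading frame, as the record itself cautions. The record does not state which domain it covers. MBD1 (also known as CXXC3 or PCM1) is a transcriptional repressor that binds methylated CpG dinucleotides in promoter CpG islands and contributes to gene silencing by recruiting ATF7IP and the histone methyltransferase SETDB1.

Expression is driven by a T7 promoter followed by a lac operator and the phage T7 gene 10 ribosome binding site, with a T7 terminator downstream. The plasmid also carries lacI, so transcription is repressed until induction with IPTG in a host that supplies T7 RNA polymerase. The fragment is fused at its N terminus to a backbone-encoded 6xHis tag followed by a TEV protease site, allowing metal-affinity purification and subsequent tag removal. The annotation software labels this region as a partial composite tag match. Short His-tag and T7 gene 10-like fragments annotated after the insert look like residual pET backbone sequence, and the record gives no indication that they form part of the expressed product.

Selection is by kanamycin through the aph(3')-Ia gene. Replication relies on a ColE1/pMB1-type origin accompanied by rop and the bom region, typical of pBR322-derived pET vectors, although the catalogue lists copy number as unknown. An f1 origin and remnant tetracycline-resistance fragments are also present in the 5,483 nt sequence.
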