Addgene plasmid #101265: 5W9Q (MBD1)
Purpose: Bacterial expression for structure determination; may not be full ORF
Depositing lab: Cheryl Arrowsmith. Depositing organization: University of Toronto.
Backbone
  Vector backbone: pET28-MHL
  Backbone manufacturer: SGC (Addgene Plasmid #26096)
  Vector type: Bacterial Expression
Growth in bacteria
  Bacterial resistance: Kanamycin, 50 μg/mL
  Growth temperature: 37°C
  Growth strain: DH5alpha
  Copy number: Unknown
Gene/Insert
  Gene/Insert name: MBD1 (alt names: 5W9Q; gi|156105674)
  Species: H. sapiens (human)
  Insert size (bp): 177
  Entrez Gene: MBD1 (a.k.a. CXXC3, PCM1, RFT)
  Promoter: T7
  Tag / fusion protein: 6xHis-TEV (N terminal on backbone)
  Cloning method: Ligation Independent Cloning
  Sequencing primers: 5′ T7; 3′ T7-term
Terms and licenses: Academic/Nonprofit Terms; Industry Terms: Not Available to Industry
Depositor comments: N terminal tag: MHHHHHHSSGRENLYFQG. SGC Clone Sample ID: MBD1a:JMC02B-F08:C228680. SGC or PDB link: http://www.thesgc.org/structures/5W9Q/
How to cite: 5W9Q (MBD1) was a gift from Cheryl Arrowsmith (Addgene plasmid # 101265 ; http://n2t.net/addgene:101265 ; RRID:Addgene_101265)
