>Addgene plasmid #101265 | 5W9Q (MBD1) | depositor partial sequence | sequence record 190972 | insert
ACCAACCGTCGCCAGAATCGTAAATGCGGTGCATGTGCAGCATGCCTGCGTCGCATGGATTGTGGTCGCT
GCGATTTTTGCTGTGACAAACCGAAGTTCGGCGGTAGCAACCAGAAACGTCAAAAGTGTCGTTGGCGCCA
GTGCCTGCAATTTGCAATGAAACGCCTGCTGCCGTCA
